LOCUS       Exported 5212 bp ds-DNA circular SYN 13-MAY-2021
DEFINITION  Localization: Light Chain Myosin, Excitation: 530, Emission: 541.
ACCESSION   .
VERSION     .
KEYWORDS    mPapaya1-LC-Myosin-C-10
SOURCE      synthetic DNA construct
  ORGANISM  synthetic DNA construct
REFERENCE   1 (bases 1 to 5212)
  AUTHORS   Hoi H, Howe ES, Ding Y, Zhang W, Baird MA, Sell BR, Allen JR,
            Davidson MW, Campbell RE
  TITLE     An engineered monomeric Zoanthus sp. yellow fluorescent protein.
  JOURNAL   Chem Biol. 2013 Oct 24;20(10):1296-304. doi:
            10.1016/j.chembiol.2013.08.008. Epub 2013 Oct 3.
  PUBMED    24094838
REFERENCE   2 (bases 1 to 5212)
  AUTHORS   .
  TITLE     Direct Submission
  JOURNAL   Exported May 13, 2021 from SnapGene Server 1.1.58
            http://www.snapgene.com
FEATURES             Location/Qualifiers
     source          1..5212
                     /organism="synthetic DNA construct"
                     /mol_type="other DNA"
     enhancer        1..304
                     /label=CMV enhancer
                     /note="human cytomegalovirus immediate early enhancer"
     promoter        305..508
                     /label=CMV promoter
                     /note="human cytomegalovirus (CMV) immediate early
                     promoter"
     primer_bind     459..479
                     /label=CMV-F
                     /note="Human CMV immediate early promoter, forward primer"
     regulatory      1099..1108
                     /regulatory_class="other"
                     /note="vertebrate consensus sequence for strong initiation
                     of translation (Kozak, 1987)"
     CDS             1105..1818
                     /codon_start=1
                     /product="monomeric yellow fluorescent protein derived from
                     the Zoanthus fluorescent protein zFP538"
                     /label=mPapaya1
                     /note="mammalian codon-optimized"
                     /translation="MVSKGEGQSKHGLKEEMTVKYHMEGCVNGHKFVITGEGIGNPFKG
                     KQTANLCVIEGGPLPFSEDILSPGFKYGDRIFTEYPQDIVDYFKNSCPAGYTWERSYLF
                     EDGAVCRCNVDITVSEKENCIYHKSIFRGVNFPADGPVMKKMTTNWEASTEKIVPVPKQ
                     GILKGKVKMCLLLKDGGRYHCQFDTVYKAKSVPSKMPEWHFIQHKLLREDRSDAKNQKW
                     QLTEHAIAGMDELYK"
     polyA_signal    1940..2061
                     /label=SV40 poly(A) signal
                     /note="SV40 polyadenylation signal"
     primer_bind     complement(1977..1996)
                     /label=SV40pA-R
                     /note="SV40 polyA, reverse primer"
     primer_bind     2031..2050
                     /label=EBV-rev
                     /note="SV40 polyA terminator, reverse primer"
     rep_origin      complement(2068..2523)
                     /direction=LEFT
                     /label=f1 ori
                     /note="f1 bacteriophage origin of replication; arrow
                     indicates direction of (+) strand synthesis"
     primer_bind     complement(2205..2226)
                     /label=F1ori-F
                     /note="F1 origin, forward primer"
     primer_bind     2417..2436
                     /label=F1ori-R
                     /note="F1 origin, reverse primer"
     promoter        2550..2654
                     /gene="bla"
                     /label=AmpR promoter
     promoter        2656..3013
                     /label=SV40 promoter
                     /note="SV40 enhancer and early promoter"
     primer_bind     complement(2679..2699)
                     /label=pBABE 3'
                     /note="SV40 enhancer, reverse primer for pBABE vectors"
     rep_origin      2864..2999
                     /label=SV40 ori
                     /note="SV40 origin of replication"
     primer_bind     2926..2945
                     /label=SV40pro-F
                     /note="SV40 promoter/origin, forward primer"
     CDS             3048..3842
                     /codon_start=1
                     /gene="aph(3')-II (or nptII)"
                     /product="aminoglycoside phosphotransferase from Tn5"
                     /label=NeoR/KanR
                     /note="confers resistance to neomycin, kanamycin, and G418
                     (Geneticin(R))"
                     /translation="MIEQDGLHAGSPAAWVERLFGYDWAQQTIGCSDAAVFRLSAQGRP
                     VLFVKTDLSGALNELQDEAARLSWLATTGVPCAAVLDVVTEAGRDWLLLGEVPGQDLLS
                     SHLAPAEKVSIMADAMRRLHTLDPATCPFDHQAKHRIERARTRMEAGLVDQDDLDEEHQ
                     GLAPAELFARLKASMPDGEDLVVTHGDACLPNIMVENGRFSGFIDCGRLGVADRYQDIA
                     LATRDIAEELGGEWADRFLVLYGIAAPDSQRIAFYRLLDEFF"
     primer_bind     complement(3102..3121)
                     /label=Neo-R
                     /note="Neomycin resistance gene, reverse primer"
     primer_bind     3712..3731
                     /label=Neo-F
                     /note="Neomycin resistance gene, forward primer"
     primer_bind     complement(4030..4049)
                     /label=TK-pA-R
                     /note="Thymidine kinase polyA, reverse primer"
     polyA_signal    4074..4121
                     /label=HSV TK poly(A) signal
                     /note="herpes simplex virus thymidine kinase
                     polyadenylation signal (Cole and Stacy, 1985)"
     rep_origin      4450..5038
                     /direction=RIGHT
                     /label=ori
                     /note="high-copy-number ColE1/pMB1/pBR322/pUC origin of
                     replication"
     primer_bind     4939..4958
                     /label=pBR322ori-F
                     /note="pBR322 origin, forward primer"
ORIGIN
        1 cgttacataa cttacggtaa atggcccgcc tggctgaccg cccaacgacc cccgcccatt
       61 gacgtcaata atgacgtatg ttcccatagt aacgccaata gggactttcc attgacgtca
      121 atgggtggag tatttacggt aaactgccca cttggcagta catcaagtgt atcatatgcc
      181 aagtacgccc cctattgacg tcaatgacgg taaatggccc gcctggcatt atgcccagta
      241 catgacctta tgggactttc ctacttggca gtacatctac gtattagtca tcgctattac
      301 catggtgatg cggttttggc agtacatcaa tgggcgtgga tagcggtttg actcacgggg
      361 atttccaagt ctccacccca ttgacgtcaa tgggagtttg ttttggcacc aaaatcaacg
      421 ggactttcca aaatgtcgta acaactccgc cccattgacg caaatgggcg gtaggcgtgt
      481 acggtgggag gtctatataa gcagagctgg tttagtgaac cgtcagatcc gctagcgcta
      541 ccggactcag atctcgagct caagcttatg tcgagcaaga gagccaaggc caagaccacc
      601 aagaagaggc cccagagggc tacgtccaat gtcttcgcca tgtttgacca gtcccagatc
      661 caggagttta aggaggcctt caacatgatt gatcagaacc gcgatggctt cattgataag
      721 gaggacctgc acgacatgtt ggcctctctg gggaagaacc ccacagacga gtacctggag
      781 ggcatgatga acgaggcgcc agggcccatc aacttcacca tgttcctcac aatgtttggg
      841 gagaagctga acggcacaga ccccgaggat gtgatccgca atgcctttgc ctgctttgat
      901 gaggaggcct caggcttcat ccacgaggac cacctgaggg agctgctcac caccatgggc
      961 gaccgattca cggatgagga ggtggacgag atgtaccgcg aggcacccat tgataagaag
     1021 ggcaacttca actacgtgga gttcactcgc atcctcaaac acggcgccaa ggacaaggac
     1081 gacctggatc caccggtcgc caccatggtg agcaagggcg aggggcaatc gaagcatgga
     1141 ctaaaggagg agatgacggt gaagtaccac atggaaggtt gcgttaatgg tcacaaattt
     1201 gtcattactg gagagggcat tggaaaccct tttaagggta agcaaaccgc aaatttgtgt
     1261 gtgatagaag gaggcccgct gccgttctcg gaggacattt taagtccggg ttttaaatat
     1321 ggtgaccgga ttttcacaga gtacccacag gatattgtag attacttcaa gaactcatgt
     1381 ccagcgggct atacgtggga aaggagctac ctctttgagg acggagcggt ctgtcgatgc
     1441 aacgtggaca taacagtctc tgaaaaggag aactgcatct atcacaaaag tatcttcaga
     1501 ggggtgaatt ttcccgccga cggccccgta atgaagaaaa tgaccactaa ttgggaagct
     1561 agtaccgaga aaattgtgcc tgttccaaag caagggatat taaagggaaa ggtcaaaatg
     1621 tgcctgttgc tgaaggatgg cggtcgttat cattgccagt ttgatacggt atataaagct
     1681 aaatcagtgc cctccaagat gccagaatgg cattttatac agcataagct ccttagggag
     1741 gaccgctctg atgctaaaaa ccagaaatgg caattaacag aacatgcaat cgcaggcatg
     1801 gacgagctgt acaagtaagc ggccgcgact ctagatcata atcagccata ccacatttgt
     1861 agaggtttta cttgctttaa aaaacctccc acacctcccc ctgaacctga aacataaaat
     1921 gaatgcaatt gttgttgtta acttgtttat tgcagcttat aatggttaca aataaagcaa
     1981 tagcatcaca aatttcacaa ataaagcatt tttttcactg cattctagtt gtggtttgtc
     2041 caaactcatc aatgtatctt aaggcgtaaa ttgtaagcgt taatattttg ttaaaattcg
     2101 cgttaaattt ttgttaaatc agctcatttt ttaaccaata ggccgaaatc ggcaaaatcc
     2161 cttataaatc aaaagaatag accgagatag ggttgagtgt tgttccagtt tggaacaaga
     2221 gtccactatt aaagaacgtg gactccaacg tcaaaggnnn nnnnnnnnnn nnnnnnnnnn
     2281 nnnnnnnnnn nnnnnnnnnn nnnnnntnnn nnnnnnnnnn nnnnnnnnnn nnnnnnnnnn
     2341 nnnnnnnnnn nnnnnnnnnn nnnnnnnnnn nnnnnnnnnn nnnnnnnnnn nnnnnnnngn
     2401 nnnnnnnnnn nnnnnnnnnn nnnnnnnnnn nnnnnnnnnn nnnnnnnnnn nnnnnnnnnn
     2461 nnnnnnnnnn nnnnnnnnnn nnnnnnnnnn nnnnnnnnnn nnnnnnnnnn nnnnnnnnnn
     2521 nnncaggtgg cacttttcgg ggaaatgtgc gcggaacccc tatttgttta tttttctaaa
     2581 tacattcaaa tatgtatccg ctcatgagac aataaccctg ataaatgctt caataatatt
     2641 gaaaaaggaa gagtcctgag gcggaaagaa ccagctgtgg aatgtgtgtc agttagggtg
     2701 tggaaagtcc ccaggctccc cagcaggcag aagtatgcaa agcatgcatc tcaattagtc
     2761 agcaaccagg tgtggaaagt ccccaggctc cccagcaggc agaagtatgc aaagcatgca
     2821 tctcaattag tcagcaacca tagtcccgcc cctaactccg cccatcccgc ccctaactcc
     2881 gcccagttcc gcccattctc cgccccatgg ctgactaatt ttttttattt atgcagaggc
     2941 cgaggccgcc tcggcctctg agctattcca gaagtagtga ggaggctttt ttggaggcct
     3001 aggcttttgc aaagatcgat caagagacag gatgaggatc gtttcgcatg attgaacaag
     3061 atggattgca cgcaggttct ccggccgctt gggtggagag gctattcggc tatgactggg
     3121 cacaacagac aatcggctgc tctgatgccg ccgtgttccg gctgtcagcg caggggcgcc
     3181 cggttctttt tgtcaagacc gacctgtccg gtgccctgaa tgaactgcaa gacgaggcag
     3241 cgcggctatc gtggctggcc acgacgggcg ttccttgcgc agctgtgctc gacgttgtca
     3301 ctgaagcggg aagggactgg ctgctattgg gcgaagtgcc ggggcaggat ctcctgtcat
     3361 ctcaccttgc tcctgccgag aaagtatcca tcatggctga tgcaatgcgg cggctgcata
     3421 cgcttgatcc ggctacctgc ccattcgacc accaagcgaa acatcgcatc gagcgagcac
     3481 gtactcggat ggaagccggt cttgtcgatc aggatgatct ggacgaagag catcaggggc
     3541 tcgcgccagc cgaactgttc gccaggctca aggcgagcat gcccgacggc gaggatctcg
     3601 tcgtgaccca tggcgatgcc tgcttgccga atatcatggt ggaaaatggc cgcttttctg
     3661 gattcatcga ctgtggccgg ctgggtgtgg cggaccgcta tcaggacata gcgttggcta
     3721 cccgtgatat tgctgaagag cttggcggcg aatgggctga ccgcttcctc gtgctttacg
     3781 gtatcgccgc tcccgattcg cagcgcatcg ccttctatcg ccttcttgac gagttcttct
     3841 gagcgggact ctggggttcg aaatgaccga ccaagcgacg cccaacctgc catcacgaga
     3901 tttcgattcc accgccgcct tctatgaaag gttgggcttc ggaatcgttt tccgggacgc
     3961 cggctggatg atcctccagc gcggggatct catgctggag ttcttcgccc accctagggg
     4021 gaggctaact gaaacacgga aggagacaat accggaagga acccgcgcta tgacggcaat
     4081 aaaaagacag aataaaacgc acggtgttgg gtcgtttgtt cataaacgcg gggttcggtc
     4141 ccagggctgg cactctgtcg ataccccacc gagaccccat tggggccaat acgcccgcgt
     4201 ttcttccttt tccccacccc accccccaag ttcgggtgaa ggcccagggc tcgcagccaa
     4261 cgtcggggcg gcaggccctg ccatagcctc aggttactca tatatacttt agattgattt
     4321 aaaacttcat ttttaattta aaaggatcta ggtgaagatc ctttttgata atctcatgac
     4381 caaaatccct taacgtgagt tttcgttcca ctgagcgtca gaccccgtag aaaagatcaa
     4441 aggatcttct tgagatcctt tttttctgcg cgtaatctgc tgcttgcaaa caaaaaaacc
     4501 accgctacca gcggtggttt gtttgccgga tcaagagcta ccaactcttt ttccgaaggt
     4561 aactggcttc agcagagcgc agataccaaa tactgttctt ctagtgtagc cgtagttagg
     4621 ccaccacttc aagaactctg tagcaccgcc tacatacctc gctctgctaa tcctgttacc
     4681 agtggctgct gccagtggcg ataagtcgtg tcttaccggg ttggactcaa gacgatagtt
     4741 accggataag gcgcagcggt cgggctgaac ggggggttcg tgcacacagc ccagcttgga
     4801 gcgaacgacc tacaccgaac tgagatacct acagcgtgag ctatgagaaa gcgccacgct
     4861 tcccgaaggg agaaaggcgg acaggtatcc ggtaagcggc agggtcggaa caggagagcg
     4921 cacgagggag cttccagggg gaaacgcctg gtatctttat agtcctgtcg ggtttcgcca
     4981 cctctgactt gagcgtcgat ttttgtgatg ctcgtcaggg gggcggagcc tatggaaaaa
     5041 cgccagcaac gcggcctttt tacggttcct ggccttttgc tggccttttg ctcacatgtt
     5101 ctttcctgcg ttatcccctg attctgtgga taaccgtatt accgccatgc attagttatt
     5161 aatagtaatc aattacgggg tcattagttc atagcccata tatggagttc cg
//
